Addgene plasmid #30275: pETCON-HB55/design_85
Depositing lab: David Baker. Depositing organization: University of Washington. Publication: Community-Wide Assessment of Protein-Interface Modeling Suggests Improvements to Design Methodology. Fleishman SJ, Whitehead TA, Strauch EM, Corn JE, Qin S, Zhou HX, Mitchell JC, Demerdash ON, Takeda-Shitaka M, Terashi G, Moal IH, Li X, Bates PA, Zacharias M, Park H, Ko JS, Lee H, Seok C, Bourquard T, Bernauer J, Poupon A, Aze J, Soner S, Ovali SK, Ozbek P, Tal NB, Haliloglu T, Hwang H, Vreven T, Pierce BG, Weng Z, Perez-Cano L, Pons C, Fernandez-Recio J, Jiang F, Yang F, Gong X, Cao L, Xu X, Liu B, Wang P, Li C, Wang C, Robert CH, Guharoy M, Liu S, Huang Y, Li L, Guo D, Chen Y, Xiao Y, London N, Itzhaki Z, Schueler-Furman O, Inbar Y, Patapov V, Cohen M, Schreiber G, Tsuchiya Y, Kanamori E, Standley DM, Nakamura H, Kinoshita K, Driggers CM, Hall RG, Morgan JL, Hsu VL, Zhan J, Yang Y, Zhou Y, Kastritis PL, Bonvin AM, Zhang W, Camacho CJ, Kilambi KP, Sircar A, Gray JJ, Ohue M, Uchikoga N, Matsuzaki Y, Ishida T, Akiyama Y, Khashan R, Bush S, Fouches D, Tropsha A, Esquivel-Rodriguez J, Kihara D, Stranges PB, Jacak R, Kuhlman B, Huang SY, Zou X, Wodak SJ, Janin J, Baker D. J Mol Biol. 2011 Sep 29. 10.1016/j.jmb.2011.09.031 PubMed 22001016.
Backbone
  Vector backbone: pETCON
  Backbone size w/o insert (bp): 5400
  Vector type: Yeast Expression
Growth in bacteria
  Bacterial resistance: Ampicillin, 100 μg/mL
  Growth temperature: 37°C
  Growth strain: DH5alpha
  Copy number: High Copy
Gene/Insert
  Gene/Insert name: SC1918/H1 HA designed binding protein HB55
  Species: Designed Sequence
  Insert size (bp): 522
  Cloning method: Restriction Enzyme; 5′ cloning site NdeI (not destroyed); 3′ cloning site XhoI (not destroyed)
  Sequencing primers: 5′ UP-GS
Resource information
  A portion of this plasmid was derived from a plasmid made by: Designed sequence
Terms and licenses: Academic/Nonprofit Terms; Industry Terms: Not Available to Industry
How to cite: pETCON-HB55/design_85 was a gift from David Baker (Addgene plasmid # 30275 ; http://n2t.net/addgene:30275 ; RRID:Addgene_30275)
