[The description below was written by a language model from this plasmid's Addgene catalogue record.]
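Description:
pETCON-HB55/design_85 is a yeast expression plasmid built on the pETCON backbone (about 5.4 kb without insert). It carries a 522 bp computationally designed open reading frame encoding HB55, also labelled design_85. This protein was engineered to bind the hemagglutinin (HA) of the SC1918/H1 influenza virus. The coding sequence is not derived from any organism and is recorded as a designed sequence. It was inserted by restriction cloning between NdeI and XhoI sites, both of which remain intact, so the insert can be excised or exchanged for other design variants.

For propagation in E. coli the plasmid is a high-copy vector selected with ampicillin. The record gives no feature table, so the yeast promoter, yeast selection marker, yeast replication element and any fusion partners or epitope tags are not stated. pETCON is generally known as a yeast surface display vector, in which an insert is fused to a cell-wall anchoring protein so that binding to labelled target can be measured on intact cells. That arrangement would fit a designed binder, but the catalogue fields do not confirm it for this construct.

The associated publication is a community-wide assessment of protein-interface modelling aimed at improving design methodology. This suggests that HB55 belongs to a set of designed HA-binding proteins used to compare computational predictions of interface quality with experimental behaviour. The plasmid is therefore suited to expressing the designed protein in yeast to test or benchmark its interaction with H1 hemagglutinin.
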