>Addgene plasmid #30275 | pETCON-HB55/design_85 | depositor partial sequence | sequence record 13931 | Author sequence
CATATGTTACACGGTTTACAACAATACTACGTTAAGTTGAAGGATAATGAAAAGAATAGAAAGTTATTTG
ATTTGTTAGATGTCTTGGAATTTAATCAAGTTGTAATATTCGTCAAATCCGTTCAAAGATGTATCGCCTT
AGCTCAATTGTTAGTTGAACAAAACTTCCCAGCAATTGCCATACATGAGGGTATGCCTTTTTCTGAAAGA
GCTGCAAGATATTGGAGATTCGAATTCAAGTTCCAAAGAATCTTGGTTGCAACCAATTTGTTCGGTCGTG
GTATGGATATCGAAAGAGTAAACATAGCTTTTAACTACGATATGCCAGAAGATTCTGACACATACTTGCA
CAGAGTTGCTAGAGCAGGTAGATTCGGTACTAAAGGTTTGGCCATAACATTCGTATCAGATGAAAATGAC
GCTAAGATATTGAACGATGTCCAAGACAGATTTGAAGTAAACATCAGTGAATTGCCAGACGAAATAGACA
TCTCCTCATACATTGAACAAACCAGACTCGAG
