>Addgene plasmid #30275 | pETCON-HB55/design_85 | addgene partial sequence | sequence record 35449 | 30275 with GAL1
TACATTTTCAATTAAGATGCAGTTACTTCGCTGTTTTTCAATATTTTCTGTTATTGCTTCAGTTTTAGCA
CAGGAACTGACAACTATATGCGAGCAAATCCCCTCACCAACTTTAGAATCGACGCCGTACTCTTTGTCAA
CGACTACTATTTTGGCCAACGGGAAGGCAATGCAAGGAGTTTTTGAATATTACAAATCAGTAACGTTTGT
CAGTAATTGCGGTTCTCACCCCTCAACAACTAGCAAAGGCAGCCCCATAAACACACAGTATGTTTTTAAG
GACAATAGCTCGACGATTGAAGGTAGATACCCATACGACGTTCCAGACTACGCTCTGCAGGCTAGTGGTG
GAGGAGGCTCTGGTGGAGGCGGTAGCGGAGGCGGAGGGTCGGCTAGCCATATGTTACACGGTTTACAACA
ATACTACGTTAAGTTGAAGGATAATGAAAAGAATAGAAAGTTATTTGATTTGTTAGATGTCTTGGAATTT
AATCAAGTTGTAATATTCGTCAAATCCGTTCAAAGATGTATCGCCTTAGCTCAATTGTTAGTTGAACAAA
ACTTCCCAGCAATTGCCATACATGAGGGTATGCCTTTTTCTGAAAGAGCTGCAAGATATTGGAGATTCGA
ATTCAAGTTCCAAAGAATCTTGGTTGCAACCAATTTGTTCGGTCGTGGTATGGATATCGAAAGAGTAAAC
ATAGCTTTTAACTACGATATGCCAGAAGATTCTGACACATACTTGCACAGAGTTGCTAGAGCAGGTAGAT
TCGGTACTAAAGGTTTGGCCATAACATTCGTATCAGATGAA
